>Addgene plasmid #201116 | pXL_dSSN6_EF1a-tNGFR-2A-Puro | addgene full sequence | sequence record 394443 | Addgene NGS Result
TGATGCGGTTTTGGCAGTACATCAATGGGCGTGGATAGCGGTTTGACTCACGGGGATTTCCAAGTCTCCA
CCCCATTGACGTCAATGGGAGTTTGTTTTGGCACCAAAATCAACGGGACTTTCCAAAATGTCGTAACAAC
TCCGCCCCATTGACGCAAATGGGCGGTAGGCGTGTACGGTGGGAGGTCTATATAAGCAGCGCGTTTTGCC
TGTACTGGGTCTCTCTGGTTAGACCAGATCTGAGCCTGGGAGCTCTCTGGCTAACTAGGGAACCCACTGC
TTAAGCCTCAATAAAGCTTGCCTTGAGTGCTTCAAGTAGTGTGTGCCCGTCTGTTGTGTGACTCTGGTAA
CTAGAGATCCCTCAGACCCTTTTAGTCAGTGTGGAAAATCTCTAGCAGTGGCGCCCGAACAGGGACTTGA
AAGCGAAAGGGAAACCAGAGGAGCTCTCTCGACGCAGGACTCGGCTTGCTGAAGCGCGCACGGCAAGAGG
CGAGGGGCGGCGACTGGTGAGTACGCCAAAAATTTTGACTAGCGGAGGCTAGAAGGAGAGAGATGGGTGC
GAGAGCGTCAGTATTAAGCGGGGGAGAATTAGATCGCGATGGGAAAAAATTCGGTTAAGGCCAGGGGGAA
AGAAAAAATATAAATTAAAACATATAGTATGGGCAAGCAGGGAGCTAGAACGATTCGCAGTTAATCCTGG
CCTGTTAGAAACATCAGAAGGCTGTAGACAAATACTGGGACAGCTACAACCATCCCTTCAGACAGGATCA
GAAGAACTTAGATCATTATATAATACAGTAGCAACCCTCTATTGTGTGCATCAAAGGATAGAGATAAAAG
ACACCAAGGAAGCTTTAGACAAGATAGAGGAAGAGCAAAACAAAAGTAAGACCACCGCACAGCAAGCGGC
CGCTGATCTTCAGACCTGGAGGAGGAGATATGAGGGACAATTGGAGAAGTGAATTATATAAATATAAAGT
AGTAAAAATTGAACCATTAGGAGTAGCACCCACCAAGGCAAAGAGAAGAGTGGTGCAGAGAGAAAAAAGA
GCAGTGGGAATAGGAGCTTTGTTCCTTGGGTTCTTGGGAGCAGCAGGAAGCACTATGGGCGCAGCGTCAA
TGACGCTGACGGTACAGGCCAGACAATTATTGTCTGGTATAGTGCAGCAGCAGAACAATTTGCTGAGGGC
TATTGAGGCGCAACAGCATCTGTTGCAACTCACAGTCTGGGGCATCAAGCAGCTCCAGGCAAGAATCCTG
GCTGTGGAAAGATACCTAAAGGATCAACAGCTCCTGGGGATTTGGGGTTGCTCTGGAAAACTCATTTGCA
CCACTGCTGTGCCTTGGAATGCTAGTTGGAGTAATAAATCTCTGGAACAGATTTGGAATCACACGACCTG
GATGGAGTGGGACAGAGAAATTAACAATTACACAAGCTTAATACACTCCTTAATTGAAGAATCGCAAAAC
CAGCAAGAAAAGAATGAACAAGAATTATTGGAATTAGATAAATGGGCAAGTTTGTGGAATTGGTTTAACA
TAACAAATTGGCTGTGGTATATAAAATTATTCATAATGATAGTAGGAGGCTTGGTAGGTTTAAGAATAGT
TTTTGCTGTACTTTCTATAGTGAATAGAGTTAGGCAGGGATATTCACCATTATCGTTTCAGACCCACCTC
CCAACCCCGAGGGGACCCGACAGGCCCGAAGGAATAGAAGAAGAAGGTGGAGAGAGAGACAGAGACAGAT
CCATTCGATTAGTGAACGGATCGGCACTGCGTGCGCCAATTCTGCAGACAAATGGCAGTATTCATCCACA
ATTTTAAAAGAAAAGGGGGGATTGGGGGGTACAGTGCAGGGGAAAGAATAGTAGACATAATAGCAACAGA
CATACAAACTAAAGAATTACAAAAACAAATTACAAAAATTCAAAATTTTCGGGTTTATTACAGGGACAGC
AGAGATCCAGTTTGGTTAATTAAGGTACCGAGGGCCTATTTCCCATGATTCCTTCATATTTGCATATACG
ATACAAGGCTGTTAGAGAGATAATTAGAATTAATTTGACTGTAAACACAAAGATATTAGTACAAAATACG
TGACGTAGAAAGTAATAATTTCTTGGGTAGTTTGCAGTTTTAAAATTATGTTTTAAAATGGACTATCATA
TGCTTACCGTAACTTGAAAGTATTTCGATTTCTTGGCTTTATATATCTTGTGGAAAGGACGAAACACCGT
GCTCGCTTCGGCAGCACATATACTAGTCGACAAGATCATGTTTAAGAGCTAAGCTGGAAACAGCATAGCA
AGTTTAAATAAGGCTAGTCCGTTATCAACTTGGCCGCTTTAAGGCCGGTCCTAGCAAGGCCAAGTGGCAC
CGAGTCGGTGCTCTAGAGCGGACTTCGGTCCGCTTTTTTTCTCGAGTGATCCGACGCGCCATCTCTAGGC
CCGCGCCGGCCCCCTCGCACGGACTTGTGGGAGAAGCTCGGCTACTCCCCTGCCCCGGTTAATTTGCATA
TAATATTTCCTAGTAACTATAGAGGCTTAATGTGCGATAAAAGACAGATAATCTGTTCTTTTTAATACTA
GCTACATTTTACATGATAGGCTTGGATTTCTATAACTTCGTATAGCATACATTATACGAAGTTATAAACA
GCACAAAAGGAAACTCACCCTAACTGTAAAGTAATTGTGTGTTTTGAGACTATAAGTATCCCTTGGAGAA
CCACCTTGTTGGTGCTCGCTTCGGCAGCACATATACTAGTCGACAAGATCATTTGCCATGTGTATCGGTC
CGATACTCTGATGATGGGCTTTAAGGCCGGTCCTAGCAACCATCATTCATGGCAATCTAGAGCGGACTTC
GGTCCGCTTTTTTTGAATTCGGCTCCGGTGCCCGTCAGTGGGCAGAGCGCACATCGCCCACAGTCCCCGA
GAAGTTGGGGGGAGGGGTCGGCAATTGAACCGGTGCCTAGAGAAGGTGGCGCGGGGTAAACTGGGAAAGT
GATGTCGTGTACTGGCTCCGCCTTTTTCCCGAGGGTGGGGGAGAACCGTATATAAGTGCAGTAGTCGCCG
TGAACGTTCTTTTTCGCAACGGGTTTGCCGCCAGAACACAGGTAAGTGCCGTGTGTGGTTCCCGCGGGCC
TGGCCTCTTTACGGGTTATGGCCCTTGCGTGCCTTGAATTACTTCCACCTGGCTCCAGTACGTGATTCTT
GATCCCGAGCTGGAGCCAGGGGCGGGCCTTGCGCTTTAGGAGCCCCTTCGCCTCGTGCTTGAGTTGAGGC
CTGGCCTGGGCGCTGGGGCCGCCGCGTGCGAATCTGGTGGCACCTTCGCGCCTGTCTCGCTGCTTTCGAT
AAGTCTCTAGCCATTTAAAATTTTTGATGACCTGCTGCGACGCTTTTTTTCTGGCAAGATAGTCTTGTAA
ATGCGGGCCAGGATCTGCACACTGGTATTTCGGTTTTTGGGGCCGCGGGCGGCGACGGGGCCCGTGCGTC
CCAGCGCACATGTTCGGCGAGGCGGGGCCTGCGAGCGCGGCCACCGAGAATCGGACGGGGGTAGTCTCAA
GCTGGCCGGCCTGCTCTGGTGCCTGGCCTCGCGCCGCCGTGTATCGCCCCGCCCTGGGCGGCAAGGCTGG
CCCGGTCGGCACCAGTTGCGTGAGCGGAAAGATGGCCGCTTCCCGGCCCTGCTCCAGGGGGCTCAAAATG
GAGGACGCGGCGCTCGGGAGAGCGGGCGGGTGAGTCACCCACACAAAGGAAAGGGGCCTTTCCGTCCTCA
GCCGTCGCTTCATGTGACTCCACGGAGTACCGGGCGCCGTCCAGGCACCTCGATTAGTTCTGGAGCTTTT
GGAGTACGTCGTCTTTAGGTTGGGGGGAGGGGTTTTATGCGATGGAGTTTCCCCACACTGAGTGGGTGGA
GACTGAAGTTAGGCCAGCTTGGCACTTGATGTAATTCTCCTTGGAATTTGCCCTTTTTGAGTTTGGATCT
TGGTTCATTCTCAAGCCTCAGACAGTGGTTCAAAGTTTTTTTCTTCCATTTCAGGTGTCGTGAACACGCT
AGCGCCACCATGGGGGCAGGTGCCACTGGCCGCGCCATGGACGGGCCGCGCCTGCTGCTGTTGCTGCTTC
TGGGGGTGTCCCTTGGAGGTGCCAAGGAGGCATGCCCCACAGGCCTGTACACACACAGCGGTGAGTGCTG
CAAAGCCTGCAACCTGGGCGAGGGTGTGGCCCAGCCTTGTGGAGCCAACCAGACCGTGTGTGAGCCCTGC
CTGGACAGCGTGACGTTCTCCGACGTGGTGAGCGCGACCGAGCCGTGCAAGCCGTGCACCGAGTGCGTGG
GGCTCCAGAGCATGTCGGCGCCATGCGTGGAGGCCGACGACGCCGTGTGCCGCTGCGCCTACGGCTACTA
CCAGGATGAGACGACTGGGCGCTGCGAGGCGTGCCGCGTGTGCGAGGCGGGCTCGGGCCTCGTGTTCTCC
TGCCAGGACAAGCAGAACACCGTGTGCGAGGAGTGCCCCGACGGCACGTATTCCGACGAGGCCAACCACG
TGGACCCGTGCCTGCCCTGCACCGTGTGCGAGGACACCGAGCGCCAGCTCCGCGAGTGCACACGCTGGGC
CGACGCCGAGTGCGAGGAGATCCCTGGCCGTTGGATTACACGGTCCACACCCCCAGAGGGCTCGGACAGC
ACAGCCCCCAGCACCCAGGAGCCTGAGGCACCTCCAGAACAAGACCTCATAGCCAGCACGGTGGCAGGTG
TGGTGACCACAGTGATGGGCAGCTCCCAGCCCGTGGTGACCCGAGGCACCACCGACAACCTCATCCCTGT
CTATTGCTCCATCCTGGCTGCTGTGGTTGTGGGTCTTGTGGCCTACATAGCCTTCAAGAGGTGGAACAGC
GGGTCTGGCGCCACAAACTTCTCTCTGCTAAAGCAAGCAGGTGATGTTGAAGAAAACCCCGGGCCTACCG
AGTACAAGCCCACGGTGCGCCTCGCCACCCGCGACGACGTCCCCAGGGCCGTACGCACCCTCGCCGCCGC
GTTCGCCGACTACCCCGCCACGCGCCACACCGTCGATCCGGACCGCCACATCGAGCGGGTCACCGAGCTG
CAAGAACTCTTCCTCACGCGCGTCGGGCTCGACATCGGCAAGGTGTGGGTCGCGGACGACGGCGCCGCGG
TGGCGGTCTGGACCACGCCGGAGAGCGTCGAAGCGGGGGCGGTGTTCGCCGAGATCGGCCCGCGCATGGC
CGAGTTGAGCGGTTCCCGGCTGGCCGCGCAGCAACAGATGGAAGGCCTCCTGGCGCCGCACCGGCCCAAG
GAGCCCGCGTGGTTCCTGGCCACCGTCGGAGTCTCGCCCGACCACCAGGGCAAGGGTCTGGGCAGCGCCG
TCGTGCTCCCCGGAGTGGAGGCGGCCGAGCGCGCCGGGGTGCCCGCCTTCCTGGAGACCTCCGCGCCCCG
CAACCTCCCCTTCTACGAGCGGCTCGGCTTCACCGTCACCGCCGACGTCGAGGTGCCCGAAGGACCGCGC
ACCTGGTGCATGACCCGCAAGCCCGGTGCCTGACTCGAGTAAGGATCCTAATCTAGATAAGTCGACAATC
AACCTCTGGATTACAAAATTTGTGAAAGATTGACTGGTATTCTTAACTATGTTGCTCCTTTTACGCTATG
TGGATACGCTGCTTTAATGCCTTTGTATCATGCTATTGCTTCCCGTATGGCTTTCATTTTCTCCTCCTTG
TATAAATCCTGGTTGCTGTCTCTTTATGAGGAGTTGTGGCCCGTTGTCAGGCAACGTGGCGTGGTGTGCA
CTGTGTTTGCTGACGCAACCCCCACTGGTTGGGGCATTGCCACCACCTGTCAGCTCCTTTCCGGGACTTT
CGCTTTCCCCCTCCCTATTGCCACGGCGGAACTCATCGCCGCCTGCCTTGCCCGCTGCTGGACAGGGGCT
CGGCTGTTGGGCACTGACAATTCCGTGGTGTTGTCGGGGAAATCATCGTCCTTTCCTTGGCTGCTCGCCT
GTGTTGCCACCTGGATTCTGCGCGGGACGTCCTTCTGCTACGTCCCTTCGGCCCTCAATCCAGCGGACCT
TCCTTCCCGCGGCCTGCTGCCGGCTCTGCGGCCTCTTCCGCGTCTTCGCCTTCGCCCTCAGACGAGTCGG
ATCTCCCTTTGGGCCGCCTCCCCGCGTCGACTTTAAGACCAATGACTTACAAGGCAGCTGTAGATCTTAG
CCACTTTTTAAAAGAAAAGGGGGGACTGGAAGGGCTAATTCACTCCCAACGAAGACAAGATCTGCTTTTT
GCTTGTACTGGGTCTCTCTGGTTAGACCAGATCTGAGCCTGGGAGCTCTCTGGCTAACTAGGGAACCCAC
TGCTTAAGCCTCAATAAAGCTTGCCTTGAGTGCTTCAAGTAGTGTGTGCCCGTCTGTTGTGTGACTCTGG
TAACTAGAGATCCCTCAGACCCTTTTAGTCAGTGTGGAAAATCTCTAGCAGGGCCCGTTTAAACCCGCTG
ATCAGCCTCGACTGTGCCTTCTAGTTGCCAGCCATCTGTTGTTTGCCCCTCCCCCGTGCCTTCCTTGACC
CTGGAAGGTGCCACTCCCACTGTCCTTTCCTAATAAAATGAGGAAATTGCATCGCATTGTCTGAGTAGGT
GTCATTCTATTCTGGGGGGTGGGGTGGGGCAGGACAGCAAGGGGGAGGATTGGGAAGACAATAGCAGGCA
TGCTGGGGATGCGGTGGGCTCTATGGCTTCTGAGGCGGAAAGAACCAGCTGGGGCTCTAGGGGGTATCCC
C
[124 nt withheld, positions 6792-6915]
C
[91 nt withheld, positions 6917-7007]
A
[49 nt withheld, positions 7009-7057]
CCTTTGACGTTGGAGTCCACGTTCTTT
[37 nt withheld, positions 7085-7121]
ACCCTATCTCGGTCTATTCTTTTGATTTATAAGGGATTTTGCCGATTTCGGCCTATTGGTTAAAAAATGA
GCTGATTTAACAAAAATTTAACGCGAATTAATTCTGTGGAATGTGTGTCAGTTAGGGTGTGGAAAGTCCC
CAGGCTCCCCAGCAGGCAGAAGTATGCAAAGCATGCATCTCAATTAGTCAGCAACCAGGTGTGGAAAGTC
CCCAGGCTCCCCAGCAGGCAGAAGTATGCAAAGCATGCATCTCAATTAGTCAGCAACCATAGTCCCGCCC
CTAACTCCGCCCATCCCGCCCCTAACTCCGCCCAGTTCCGCCCATTCTCCGCCCCATGGCTGACTAATTT
TTTTTATTTATGCAGAGGCCGAGGCCGCCTCTGCCTCTGAGCTATTCCAGAAGTAGTGAGGAGGCTTTTT
TGGAGGCCTAGGCTTTTGCAAAAAGCTCCCGGGAGCTTGTATATCCATTTTCGGATCTGATCAGCACGTG
TTGACAATTAATCATCGGCATAGTATATCGGCATAGTATAATACGACAAGGTGAGGAACTAAACCATGGC
CAAGTTGACCAGTGCCGTTCCGGTGCTCACCGCGCGCGACGTCGCCGGAGCGGTCGAGTTCTGGACCGAC
CGGCTCGGGTTCTCCCGGGACTTCGTGGAGGACGACTTCGCCGGTGTGGTCCGGGACGACGTGACCCTGT
TCATCAGCGCGGTCCAGGACCAGGTGGTGCCGGACAACACCCTGGCCTGGGTGTGGGTGCGCGGCCTGGA
CGAGCTGTACGCCGAGTGGTCGGAGGTCGTGTCCACGAACTTCCGGGACGCCTCCGGGCCGGCCATGACC
GAGATCGGCGAGCAGCCGTGGGGGCGGGAGTTCGCCCTGCGCGACCCGGCCGGCAACTGCGTGCACTTCG
TGGCCGAGGAGCAGGACTGACACGTGCTACGAGATTTCGATTCCACCGCCGCCTTCTATGAAAGGTTGGG
CTTCGGAATCGTTTTCCGGGACGCCGGCTGGATGATCCTCCAGCGCGGGGATCTCATGCTGGAGTTCTTC
GCCCACCCCAACTTGTTTATTGCAGCTTATAATGGTTACAAATAAAGCAATAGCATCACAAATTTCACAA
ATAAAGCATTTTTTTCACTGCATTCTAGTTGTGGTTTGTCCAAACTCATCAATGTATCTTATCATGTCTG
TATACCGTCGACCTCTAGCTAGAGCTTGGCGTAATCATGGTCATAGCTGTTTCCTGTGTGAAATTGTTAT
CCGCTCACAATTCCACACAACATACGAGCCGGAAGCATAAAGTGTAAAGCCTGGGGTGCCTAATGAGTGA
GCTAACTCACATTAATTGCGTTGCGCTCACTGCCCGCTTTCCAGTCGGGAAACCTGTCGTGCCAGCTGCA
TTAATGAATCGGCCAACGCGCGGGGAGAGGCGGTTTGCGTATTGGGCGCTCTTCCGCTTCCTCGCTCACT
GACTCGCTGCGCTCGGTCGTTCGGCTGCGGCGAGCGGTATCAGCTCACTCAAAGGCGGTAATACGGTTAT
CCACAGAATCAGGGGATAACGCAGGAAAGAACATGTGAGCAAAAGGCCAGCAAAAGGCCAGGAACCGTAA
AAAGGCCGCGTTGCTGGCGTTTTTCCATAGGCTCCGCCCCCCTGACGAGCATCACAAAAATCGACGCTCA
AGTCAGAGGTGGCGAAACCCGACAGGACTATAAAGATACCAGGCGTTTCCCCCTGGAAGCTCCCTCGTGC
GCTCTCCTGTTCCGACCCTGCCGCTTACCGGATACCTGTCCGCCTTTCTCCCTTCGGGAAGCGTGGCGCT
TTCTCATAGCTCACGCTGTAGGTATCTCAGTTCGGTGTAGGTCGTTCGCTCCAAGCTGGGCTGTGTGCAC
GAACCCCCCGTTCAGCCCGACCGCTGCGCCTTATCCGGTAACTATCGTCTTGAGTCCAACCCGGTAAGAC
ACGACTTATCGCCACTGGCAGCAGCCACTGGTAACAGGATTAGCAGAGCGAGGTATGTAGGCGGTGCTAC
AGAGTTCTTGAAGTGGTGGCCTAACTACGGCTACACTAGAAGAACAGTATTTGGTATCTGCGCTCTGCTG
AAGCCAGTTACCTTCGGAAAAAGAGTTGGTAGCTCTTGATCCGGCAAACAAACCACCGCTGGTAGCGGTG
GTTTTTTTGTTTGCAAGCAGCAGATTACGCGCAGAAAAAAAGGATCTCAAGAAGATCCTTTGATCTTTTC
TACGGGGTCTGACGCTCAGTGGAACGAAAACTCACGTTAAGGGATTTTGGTCATGAGATTATCAAAAAGG
ATCTTCACCTAGATCCTTTTAAATTAAAAATGAAGTTTTAAATCAATCTAAAGTATATATGAGTAAACTT
GGTCTGACAGTTACCAATGCTTAATCAGTGAGGCACCTATCTCAGCGATCTGTCTATTTCGTTCATCCAT
AGTTGCCTGACTCCCCGTCGTGTAGATAACTACGATACGGGAGGGCTTACCATCTGGCCCCAGTGCTGCA
ATGATACCGCGAGACCCACGCTCACCGGCTCCAGATTTATCAGCAATAAACCAGCCAGCCGGAAGGGCCG
AGCGCAGAAGTGGTCCTGCAACTTTATCCGCCTCCATCCAGTCTATTAATTGTTGCCGGGAAGCTAGAGT
AAGTAGTTCGCCAGTTAATAGTTTGCGCAACGTTGTTGCCATTGCTACAGGCATCGTGGTGTCACGCTCG
TCGTTTGGTATGGCTTCATTCAGCTCCGGTTCCCAACGATCAAGGCGAGTTACATGATCCCCCATGTTGT
GCAAAAAAGCGGTTAGCTCCTTCGGTCCTCCGATCGTTGTCAGAAGTAAGTTGGCCGCAGTGTTATCACT
CATGGTTATGGCAGCACTGCATAATTCTCTTACTGTCATGCCATCCGTAAGATGCTTTTCTGTGACTGGT
GAGTACTCAACCAAGTCATTCTGAGAATAGTGTATGCGGCGACCGAGTTGCTCTTGCCCGGCGTCAATAC
GGGATAATACCGCGCCACATAGCAGAACTTTAAAAGTGCTCATCATTGGAAAACGTTCTTCGGGGCGAAA
ACTCTCAAGGATCTTACCGCTGTTGAGATCCAGTTCGATGTAACCCACTCGTGCACCCAACTGATCTTCA
GCATCTTTTACTTTCACCAGCGTTTCTGGGTGAGCAAAAACAGGAAGGCAAAATGCCGCAAAAAAGGGAA
TAAGGGCGACACGGAAATGTTGAATACTCATACTCTTCCTTTTTCAATATTATTGAAGCATTTATCAGGG
TTATTGTCTCATGAGCGGATACATATTTGAATGTATTTAGAAAAATAAACAAATAGGGGTTCCGCGCACA
TTTCCCCGAAAAGTGCCACCTGACGTCGACGGATCGGGAGATCTCCCGATCCCCTATGGTGCACTCTCAG
TACAATCTGCTCTGATGCCGCATAGTTAAGCCAGTATCTGCTCCCTGCTTGTGTGTTGGAGGTCGCTGAG
TAGTGCGCGAGCAAAATTTAAGCTACAACAAGGCAAGGCTTGACCGACAATTGCATGAAGAATCTGCTTA
GGGTTAGGCGTTTTGCGCTGCTTCGCGATGTACGGGCCAGATATACGCGTTGACATTGATTATTGACTAG
TTATTAATAGTAATCAATTACGGGGTCATTAGTTCATAGCCCATATATGGAGTTCCGCGTTACATAACTT
ACGGTAAATGGCCCGCCTGGCTGACCGCCCAACGACCCCCGCCCATTGACGTCAATAATGACGTATGTTC
CCATAGTAACGCCAATAGGGACTTTCCATTGACGTCAATGGGTGGAGTATTTACGGTAAACTGCCCACTT
GGCAGTACATCAAGTGTATCATATGCCAAGTACGCCCCCTATTGACGTCAATGACGGTAAATGGCCCGCC
TGGCATTATGCCCAGTACATGACCTTATGGGACTTTCCTACTTGGCAGTACATCTACGTATTAGTCATCG
CTATTACCATGG
Features (pLannotate 1.2.2; 34 found; start..end, strand, type, name):
    217..397     +  LTR            5' LTR (truncated): truncated 5' long terminal repeat (LTR) from HIV-1
    444..569     +  misc_feature   HIV-1 Ψ: packaging signal of human immunodeficiency virus type 1
    553..916     +  CDS            HIV-1 gag (fragment): gag protein from human immunodeficiency virus 1; gag
   1062..1295    +  misc_feature   RRE: The Rev response element (RRE) of HIV-1 allows for Rev-dependent mRNA export from the nucleus to the cytoplasm.
   1672..1772    +  CDS            Rev (fragment): human immunodeficiency virus 1 (HIV-1) Rev protein; rev; enhances nuclear export of unspliced and incompletely spliced viral mRNAs
   1822..1939    +  misc_feature   cPPT/CTS: central polypurine tract and central termination sequence of HIV-1
   1990..2230    +  promoter       U6 promoter: RNA polymerase III promoter for human U6 snRNA
   2298..2342    +  misc_RNA       tracrRNA (fragment): trans-activating CRISPR RNA for the Streptococcus pyogenes CRISPR/Cas9 system
   2372..2391    +  misc_RNA       gRNA scaffold (fragment): guide RNA scaffold for the Streptococcus pyogenes CRISPR/Cas9 system
   2622..2655    +  protein_bind   loxP: Cre-mediated recombination occurs in the 8-bp core sequence (GCATACAT). Cre recombinase
   2891..4053    +  promoter       EF-1α promoter: strong constitutive promoter for human elongation factor EF-1α
   4070..4900    +  CDS            NGFR (fragment): TNR16_HUMAN - Also known as TNFRSF16. Experimental evidence at protein level: Swiss-Prot protein existence level 1. Low affinity receptor which can bind to NGF, BDNF, NTF3, and NTF4. Forms a heterodimeric receptor with SORCS2 that binds the precursor forms of NGF, BDNF and NTF3 with high affinity, and has much lower affinity for mature NGF and BDNF (PubMed:24908487). Plays an important role in differentiation and survival of specific neuronal populations during development (By similarity). Can mediate cell survival as well as cell death of neural cells. Plays a role in the inactivation of RHOA
   4967..5563    +  CDS            PuroR (fragment): puromycin N-acetyltransferase; pac from Streptomyces; confers resistance to puromycin
   5597..6185    +  misc_feature   WPRE: woodchuck hepatitis virus posttranscriptional regulatory element
   6236..6255    +  misc_feature   cPPT/CTS (fragment): central polypurine tract and central termination sequence of HIV-1
   6257..6490    +  LTR            3' LTR (ΔU3): self-inactivating 3' long terminal repeat (LTR) from HIV-1
   6522..6746    +  polyA_signal   bGH poly(A) signal: bovine growth hormone polyadenylation signal
   6750..6771    +  promoter       SV40 promoter (fragment): SV40 enhancer and early promoter
   6792..7220    +  rep_origin     f1 ori (sequence partly withheld): f1 bacteriophage origin of replication; arrow indicates direction of (+) strand synthesis
   7234..7563    +  promoter       SV40 promoter: SV40 enhancer and early promoter
   7611..7658    +  promoter       EM7 promoter: synthetic bacterial promoter&nbsp
   7677..8051    +  CDS            BleoR: antibiotic-binding protein; Sh ble from Streptoalloteichus hindustanus; confers resistance to bleomycin, phleomycin, and Zeocin™
   8061..8186    +  CDS            ble (fragment): BLE_KLEPN - Experimental evidence at protein level: Swiss-Prot protein existence level 1. Binding protein with a strong affinity to the bleomycin family of antibiotics. Binds to CL990; an antimitotic-antibiotic compound. From Klebsiella pneumoniae.
   8181..8302    +  polyA_signal   SV40 poly(A) signal: SV40 polyadenylation signal
   8373..8395    -  protein_bind   lac operator (fragment): The lac repressor binds to the lac operator to inhibit transcription in E. coli. This inhibition can be relieved by adding lactose or isopropyl-β-D-thiogalactopyranoside (IPTG). lac repressor encoded by lacI
   8399..8429    -  promoter       lac promoter: promoter for the E. coli lac operon
   8444..8465    -  protein_bind   CAP binding site: CAP binding activates transcription in the presence of cAMP. E. coli catabolite activator protein
   8478..8570    -  CDS            lacI (fragment): lac repressor; lacI; The lac repressor binds to the lac operator to inhibit transcription in E. coli. This inhibition can be relieved by adding lactose or isopropyl-β-D-thiogalactopyranoside (IPTG).
   8753..9341    -  rep_origin     ori: high-copy-number ColE1/pMB1/pBR322/pUC origin of replication
   9512..10372   -  CDS            AmpR: β-lactamase; bla; confers resistance to ampicillin, carbenicillin, and related antibiotics
  10373..10477   -  promoter       AmpR promoter: bla
  10536..10588   -  misc_feature   bom (fragment): basis of mobility region from pBR322
  10743..11122   +  enhancer       CMV enhancer: human cytomegalovirus immediate early enhancer
  11123..199     +  promoter       CMV promoter (across the origin): human cytomegalovirus (CMV) immediate early promoter
