[The description below was written by a language model from this plasmid's Addgene catalogue record and pLannotate feature annotations shown in this document.]
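Description:
pXL_dSSN6_EF1a-tNGFR-2A-Puro is an 11.1 kb lentiviral transfer plasmid derived from lentiCRISPR v2, built to deliver genetic barcodes for SSN-seq (shielded small nucleotide barcoding); it carries barcode set 6 of the series. It is propagated in E. coli through a high-copy ColE1/pUC-type origin with ampicillin resistance, and the backbone also retains an f1 origin and an SV40/EM7-driven bleomycin/Zeocin resistance cassette outside the viral region. The viral portion has a third-generation layout. A CMV enhancer/promoter is fused to a truncated HIV-1 5' LTR, followed by the Ψ packaging signal, RRE and cPPT/CTS. A WPRE and a self-inactivating ΔU3 3' LTR close the proviral region, so the integrated provirus lacks LTR promoter activity.

According to the record, the original sgRNA cassette was replaced by two RNA polymerase III barcode cassettes: SSN.guide (182 bp) under the human U6 promoter and SSN.F30 (143 bp) under a mouse U6 promoter. The feature table annotates the human U6 promoter followed by fragments of the S. pyogenes tracrRNA/gRNA scaffold, consistent with a guide-RNA-like scaffold for the first barcode. The mouse U6 promoter and the F30 element are not annotated, although a loxP site is detected between the U6 region and the downstream promoter. That promoter, a full EF-1α promoter substituted for the EFS-NS promoter of the parent, drives human truncated NGFR linked by a P2A peptide to puromycin N-acetyltransferase. Transduced cells can therefore be enriched by the surface marker or by drug selection. No Cas9 coding sequence is annotated. The associated study used such vectors for multiplexed transcriptomic tracking of human CAR T cells in vivo.
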