Addgene plasmid #201116: pXL_dSSN6_EF1a-tNGFR-2A-Puro
Purpose: Dual barcoding cassettes for SSN-seq; Barcode Set 6
Depositing lab: Pawel Mazur. Depositing organization: University of Texas MD Anderson Cancer Center. Publication: Multiplexed transcriptomic profiling of the fate of human CAR T cells in vivo via genetic barcoding with shielded small nucleotides. Lu X, Lofgren SM, Zhao Y, Mazur PK. Nat Biomed Eng. 2023 Aug 31. doi: 10.1038/s41551-023-01085-3. PubMed 37652986.
Backbone
  Vector backbone: lentiCRISPR v2
  Total vector size (bp): 11123
  Modifications to backbone: The sgRNA cassette was replaced with the dual-SSN cassettes. The EFS-NS promoter was replaced with EF1a. tNGFR-P2A was introduced upstream of Puro.
  Vector type: Lentiviral
  Selectable markers: Puromycin ; truncated NGFR
Growth in bacteria
  Bacterial resistance: Ampicillin, 100 μg/mL
  Growth temperature: 37°C
  Growth strain: NEB Stable
  Copy number: High Copy
Gene/Insert 1
  Gene/Insert name: SSN.guide
  Insert size (bp): 182
  Promoter: Human U6
  Cloning method: Gibson Cloning
  Sequencing primers: 5′ LKO.1 5'
Gene/Insert 2
  Gene/Insert name: SSN.F30
  Insert size (bp): 143
  Promoter: Mouse U6
  Cloning method: Gibson Cloning
  Sequencing primers: 5′ mU6-F
Gene/Insert 3
  Gene/Insert name: tNGFR
  Species: H. sapiens (human)
  Promoter: EF1a
  Cloning method: Gibson Cloning
  Sequencing primers: 5′ EF-1a Forward; 3′ WPRE-R
Terms and licenses: Academic/Nonprofit Terms; Industry Terms: Not Available to Industry
How to cite: pXL_dSSN6_EF1a-tNGFR-2A-Puro was a gift from Pawel Mazur (Addgene plasmid # 201116 ; http://n2t.net/addgene:201116 ; RRID:Addgene_201116)
